>Addgene plasmid #139052 | pSDH54 | addgene full sequence | sequence record 275296 | Addgene NGS Result
AGCGCCCAATACGCAAACCGCCTCTCCCCGCGCGTTGGCCGATTCATTAATGCAGCTGGCACGACAGGTT
TCCCGACTGGAAAGCGGGCAGTGAGCGCAACGCAATTAATGTGAGTTAGCTCACTCATTAGGCACCCCAG
GCTTTACACTTTATGCTTCCGGCTCGTATGTTGTGTGGAATTGTGAGCGGATAACAATTTCACACAGGAA
ACAGCTATGACCATGATTACGCCAAGCTATTTAGGTGACACTATAGAATACTCAAGCTATGCATCAAGCT
TGGTACCGAGCTCGGATCCACTAGTAACGGCCGCCAGTGTGCTGGAATTCGCCCTTGCAGCTCTTCGTAA
ATGCAAGATCCTTTCAAGCATTCCCTTCTTCTCTATCACTCTTCTTTCTTTTTGTCAAAAATTCTCTCGC
TAATTTATTTGCTTTTTTAATGTTATTATTTTATGACTTTTTATAGTCACTGAAAAGTTTGCATCTGAGT
GAAGTGAATGCTATCAAAATGTGATTCTGTCTGATGTACTTTCACAATCTCTCTTCAATTCCATTTTGAA
GTGCTTTAAACCCGAAAGGTTGAGAAAAATGCGAGCGCTCAAATATTTGTATTGTGTTCGTTGAGTGACC
CAACAAAAAGAGGAAACTTTATTGTGCCGCCAAGAAAAAAGTCGTACGAAGAGCTGCAAGGGCGAATTCT
GCAGATATCCATCACACTGGCGGCCGCTCGAGCATGCATCTAGAGGGCCCAATTCGCCCTATAGTGAGTC
GTATTACAATTCACTGGCCGTCGTTTTACAACGTCGTGACTGGGAAAACCCTGGCGTTACCCAACTTAAT
CGCCTTGCAGCACATCCCCCTTTCGCCAGCTGGCGTAATAGCGAAGAGGCCCGCACCGATCGCCCTTCCC
AACAGTTGCGCAGCCTATACGTACGGCAGTTTAAGGTTTACACCTATAAAAGAGAGAGCCGTTATCGTCT
GTTTGTGGATGTACAGAGTGATATTATTGACACGCCGGGGCGACGGATGGTGATCCCCCTGGCCAGTGCA
CGTCTGCTGTCAGATAAAGTCTCCCGTGAACTTTACCCGGTGGTGCATATCGGGGATGAAAGCTGGCGCA
TGATGACCACCGATATGGCCAGTGTGCCGGTCTCCGTTATCGGGGAAGAAGTGGCTGATCTCAGCCACCG
CGAAAATGACATCAAAAACGCCATTAACCTGATGTTCTGGGGAATATAAATGTCAGGCATGAGATTATCA
AAAAGGATCTTCACCTAGATCCTTTTCACGTAGAAAGCCAGTCCGCAGAAACGGTGCTGACCCCGGATGA
ATGTCAGCTACTGGGCTATCTGGACAAGGGAAAACGCAAGCGCAAAGAGAAAGCAGGTAGCTTGCAGTGG
GCTTACATGGCGATAGCTAGACTGGGCGGTTTTATGGACAGCAAGCGAACCGGAATTGCCAGCTGGGGCG
CCCTCTGGTAAGGTTGGGAAGCCCTGCAAAGTAAACTGGATGGCTTTCTTGCCGCCAAGGATCTGATGGC
GCAGGGGATCAAGCTCTGATCAAGAGACAGGATGAGGATCGTTTCGCATGATTGAACAAGATGGATTGCA
CGCAGGTTCTCCGGCCGCTTGGGTGGAGAGGCTATTCGGCTATGACTGGGCACAACAGACAATCGGCTGC
TCTGATGCCGCCGTGTTCCGGCTGTCAGCGCAGGGGCGCCCGGTTCTTTTTGTCAAGACCGACCTGTCCG
GTGCCCTGAATGAACTGCAAGACGAGGCAGCGCGGCTATCGTGGCTGGCCACGACGGGCGTTCCTTGCGC
AGCTGTGCTCGACGTTGTCACTGAAGCGGGAAGGGACTGGCTGCTATTGGGCGAAGTGCCGGGGCAGGAT
CTCCTGTCATCTCACCTTGCTCCTGCCGAGAAAGTATCCATCATGGCTGATGCAATGCGGCGGCTGCATA
CGCTTGATCCGGCTACCTGCCCATTCGACCACCAAGCGAAACATCGCATCGAGCGAGCACGTACTCGGAT
GGAAGCCGGTCTTGTCGATCAGGATGATCTGGACGAAGAGCATCAGGGGCTCGCGCCAGCCGAACTGTTC
GCCAGGCTCAAGGCGAGCATGCCCGACGGCGAGGATCTCGTCGTGACCCATGGCGATGCCTGCTTGCCGA
ATATCATGGTGGAAAATGGCCGCTTTTCTGGATTCATCGACTGTGGCCGGCTGGGTGTGGCGGACCGCTA
TCAGGACATAGCGTTGGCTACCCGTGATATTGCTGAAGAGCTTGGCGGCGAATGGGCTGACCGCTTCCTC
GTGCTTTACGGTATCGCCGCTCCCGATTCGCAGCGCATCGCCTTCTATCGCCTTCTTGACGAGTTCTTCT
GAATTATTAACGCTTACAATTTCCTGATGCGGTATTTTCTCCTTACGCATCTGTGCGGTATTTCACACCG
CATCAGGTGGCACTTTTCGGGGAAATGTGCGCGGAACCCCTATTTGTTTATTTTTCTAAATACATTCAAA
TATGTATCCGCTCATGAGACAATAACCCTGATAAATGCTTCAATAATAGCACGTGAGGAGGGCCACCATG
GCCAAGTTGACCAGTGCCGTTCCGGTGCTCACCGCGCGCGACGTCGCCGGAGCGGTCGAGTTCTGGACCG
ACCGGCTCGGGTTCTCCCGGGACTTCGTGGAGGACGACTTCGCCGGTGTGGTCCGGGACGACGTGACCCT
GTTCATCAGCGCGGTCCAGGACCAGGTGGTGCCGGACAACACCCTGGCCTGGGTGTGGGTGCGCGGCCTG
GACGAGCTGTACGCCGAGTGGTCGGAGGTCGTGTCCACGAACTTCCGGGACGCCTCCGGGCCGGCCATGA
CCGAGATCGGCGAGCAGCCGTGGGGGCGGGAGTTCGCCCTGCGCGACCCGGCCGGCAACTGCGTGCACTT
CGTGGCCGAGGAGCAGGACTGACACGTGCTAAAACTTCATTTTTAATTTAAAAGGATCTAGGTGAAGATC
CTTTTTGATAATCTCATGACCAAAATCCCTTAACGTGAGTTTTCGTTCCACTGAGCGTCAGACCCCGTAG
AAAAGATCAAAGGATCTTCTTGAGATCCTTTTTTTCTGCGCGTAATCTGCTGCTTGCAAACAAAAAAACC
ACCGCTACCAGCGGTGGTTTGTTTGCCGGATCAAGAGCTACCAACTCTTTTTCCGAAGGTAACTGGCTTC
AGCAGAGCGCAGATACCAAATACTGTTCTTCTAGTGTAGCCGTAGTTAGGCCACCACTTCAAGAACTCTG
TAGCACCGCCTACATACCTCGCTCTGCTAATCCTGTTACCAGTGGCTGCTGCCAGTGGCGATAAGTCGTG
TCTTACCGGGTTGGACTCAAGACGATAGTTACCGGATAAGGCGCAGCGGTCGGGCTGAACGGGGGGTTCG
TGCACACAGCCCAGCTTGGAGCGAACGACCTACACCGAACTGAGATACCTACAGCGTGAGCTATGAGAAA
GCGCCACGCTTCCCGAAGGGAGAAAGGCGGACAGGTATCCGGTAAGCGGCAGGGTCGGAACAGGAGAGCG
CACGAGGGAGCTTCCAGGGGGAAACGCCTGGTATCTTTATAGTCCTGTCGGGTTTCGCCACCTCTGACTT
GAGCGTCGATTTTTGTGATGCTCGTCAGGGGGGCGGAGCCTATGGAAAAACGCCAGCAACGCGGCCTTTT
TACGGTTCCTGGCCTTTTGCTGGCCTTTTGCTCACATGTTCTTTCCTGCGTTATCCCCTGATTCTGTGGA
TAACCGTATTACCGCCTTTGAGTGAGCTGATACCGCTCGCCGCAGCCGAACGACCGAGCGCAGCGAGTCA
GTGAGCGAGGAAGCGGAAG
Features (pLannotate 1.2.2; 15 found; start..end, strand, type, name):
      2..94      +  CDS            lacI (fragment): lac repressor; lacI; The lac repressor binds to the lac operator to inhibit transcription in E. coli. This inhibition can be relieved by adding lactose or isopropyl-β-D-thiogalactopyranoside (IPTG).
    107..128     +  protein_bind   CAP binding site: CAP binding activates transcription in the presence of cAMP. E. coli catabolite activator protein
    143..173     +  promoter       lac promoter: promoter for the E. coli lac operon
    181..197     +  protein_bind   lac operator: The lac repressor binds to the lac operator to inhibit transcription in E. coli. This inhibition can be relieved by adding lactose or isopropyl-β-D-thiogalactopyranoside (IPTG). lac repressor encoded by lacI
    239..257     +  promoter       SP6 promoter: promoter for bacteriophage SP6 RNA polymerase
    351..673     +  terminator     tbb-2 terminator: tbb-2; transcription terminator for the C. elegans tubulin beta-2 gene
    758..776     -  promoter       T7 promoter: promoter for bacteriophage T7 RNA polymerase
    779..926     +  CDS            lacZα (fragment): LacZα fragment of β-galactosidase; lacZ fragment
    936..1239    +  CDS            ccdB (fragment): CcdB, a bacterial toxin that poisons DNA gyrase; ccdB; Plasmids containing the ccdB gene cannot be propagated in standard E. coli strains.
   1287..1556    +  CDS            tnpA (fragment): TN5P_ECOLX - Also known as tnp. Experimental evidence at protein level: Swiss-Prot protein existence level 1. Mediates transposition of transposon Tn5 by a 'cut and paste' mechanism. First, the monomeric transposase binds the 19 bp inverted DNA repeats flanking the transposon. Then, dimerization of the DNA- bound transposase creates a synaptic DNA complex. After nicking of the first DNA strand, excision of the transposon proceeds through a series of intermediates. The transposase then mediates the insertion of the transposon at a new site by strand transfer. The activity of the wild- type tran
   1588..2382    +  CDS            NeoR/KanR: aminoglycoside phosphotransferase from Tn5; aph(3')-II (or nptII); confers resistance to neomycin, kanamycin, and G418 (Geneticin®)
   2403..2453    -  misc_feature   bom (fragment): basis of mobility region from pBR322
   2480..2568    +  promoter       AmpR promoter (fragment): bla
   2588..2962    +  CDS            BleoR: antibiotic-binding protein; Sh ble from Streptoalloteichus hindustanus; confers resistance to bleomycin, phleomycin, and Zeocin™
   3100..3688    +  rep_origin     ori: high-copy-number ColE1/pMB1/pBR322/pUC origin of replication
