[The description below was written by a language model from this plasmid's Addgene catalogue record and pLannotate feature annotations shown in this document.]
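Description:
pSDH54 is a small donor (module) plasmid from a SapTrap toolkit for building Caenorhabditis elegans MosSCI transgene vectors. It is not an expression vector in its own right. It supplies one part, the tbb-2 3'UTR, which occupies the "Cassette 4" position in either the 4-cassette or 5-cassette assembly scheme. The fragment was placed into a Zero Blunt TOPO backbone by TOPO cloning. The sequenced plasmid is about 3.9 kb, consistent with a roughly 3.5 kb backbone plus a short insert. The feature table annotates a segment of just over 300 bp as the tbb-2 terminator, the 3' regulatory region of the worm beta-tubulin gene. In a finished transgene this region would provide the 3'UTR and transcript termination signals downstream of a coding sequence.

The remaining features are standard for the TOPO backbone. A high-copy ColE1/pUC-type origin drives replication in E. coli, and a Tn5-derived NeoR/KanR gene provides the kanamycin selection listed in the record. A Sh ble (BleoR) gene is also present. The insert lies between the lac promoter/operator and SP6 promoter on one side and the T7 promoter on the other, upstream of lacZα and ccdB fragments. In this backbone type, an insertion disrupts the lacZα-ccdB fusion, which allows positive selection of recombinant clones.

SapTrap assembly generally uses the type IIS enzyme SapI to release modules with defined overhangs for ordered, one-pot ligation into a destination vector. The SapI sites and overhangs are not annotated in the feature table. No promoter, coding sequence or MosSCI homology arms are present; other components of the system would supply these.
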