Addgene plasmid #139052: pSDH54
Purpose: MosSCI SapTrap assembly: Cassette 4 for 4- or 5-cassette system
Depositing lab: Erik Griffin. Depositing organization: Dartmouth College and Medical School. Publication: SapTrap Assembly of Caenorhabditis elegans MosSCI Transgene Vectors. Fan X, Henau S, Feinstein J, Miller SI, Han B, Frokjaer-Jensen C, Griffin EE. G3 (Bethesda). 2019 Dec 17. pii: g3.119.400822. doi: 10.1534/g3.119.400822. PubMed 31848219.
Backbone
  Vector backbone: Zero blunt TOPO
  Backbone manufacturer: Thermo Fisher Scientific
  Backbone size w/o insert (bp): 3519
  Vector type: Worm Expression
Growth in bacteria
  Bacterial resistance: Kanamycin, 50 μg/mL
  Growth temperature: 37°C
  Growth strain: DH5alpha
  Copy number: High Copy
Gene/Insert
  Gene/Insert name: tbb-2 3'UTR
  Species: C. elegans (nematode)
  Entrez Gene: tbb-2 (a.k.a. CELE_C36E8.5)
  Cloning method: TOPO Cloning
Terms and licenses: Academic/Nonprofit Terms; Industry Terms: Not Available to Industry
How to cite: pSDH54 was a gift from Erik Griffin (Addgene plasmid # 139052 ; http://n2t.net/addgene:139052 ; RRID:Addgene_139052)
