>Addgene plasmid #139052 | pSDH54 | depositor partial sequence | sequence record 269001 | tbb-3 3'UTR with 2 SapI sites
GCAGCTCTTCGTAAATGCAAGATCCTTTCAAGCATTCCCTTCTTCTCTATCACTCTTCTTTCTTTTTGTC
AAAAAATTCTCTCGCTAATTTATTTGCTTTTTTAATGTTATTATTTTATGACTTTTTATAGTCACTGAAA
AGTTTGCATCTGAGTGAAGTGAATGCTATCAAAATGTGATTCTGTCTGATGTACTTTCACAATCTCTCTT
CAATTCCATTTTGAAGTGCTTTAAACCCGAAAGGTTGAGAAAAATGCGAGCGCTCAAATATTTGTATTGT
GTTCGTTGAGTGACCCAACAAAAAGAGGAAACTTTATTGTGCCGCCAAGAAAAAAGTCGTACGAAGAGCT
GC
